>Addgene plasmid #135970 | KO plasmid | addgene full sequence | sequence record 313936 | Addgene NGS Result
GAGGGCCTATTTCCCATGATTCCTTCATATTTGCATATACGATACAAGGCTGTTAGAGAGATAATTAGAA
TTAATTTGACTGTAAACACAAAGATATTAGTACAAAATACGTGACGTAGAAAGTAATAATTTCTTGGGTA
GTTTGCAGTTTTAAAATTATGTTTTAAAATGGACTATCATATGCTTACCGTAACTTGAAAGTATTTCGAT
TTCTTGGCTTTATATATCTTGTGGAAAGGACGAAACACCGAGAAGAGCGATGCTCTTCGGTTTTAGAGCT
AGAAATAGCAAGTTAAAATAAGGCTAGTCCGTTATCAACTTGAAAAAGTGGCACCGAGTCGGTGCTTTTT
TGAATTCTAGATCTTGAGACAAATGGCAGTATTCATCCACAATTTTAAAAGAAAAGGGGGGATTGGGGGG
TACAGTGCAGGGGAAAGAATAGTAGACATAATAGCAACAGACATACAAACTAAAGAATTACAAAAACAAA
TTACAAAAATTCAAAATTTTCGGGTTTATTACAGGGACAGCAGAGATCCACTTTGGCGCCGGCTCGAGTG
GCTCCGGTGCCCGTCAGTGGGCAGAGCGCACATCGCCCACAGTCCCCGAGAAGTTGGGGGGAGGGGTCGG
CAATTGAACCGGTGCCTAGAGAAGGTGGCGCGGGGTAAACTGGGAAAGTGATGTCGTGTACTGGCTCCGC
CTTTTTCCCGAGGGTGGGGGAGAACCGTATATAAGTGCAGTAGTCGCCGTGAACGTTCTTTTTCGCAACG
GGTTTGCCGCCAGAACACAGGTGTCGTGACGCGGGATCCGCCACCATGGATTACAAAGACGATGACGATA
AGATGGCCCCAAAGAAGAAGCGGAAGGTCGGTATCCACGGAGTCCCAGCAGCCGACAAGAAGTACAGCAT
CGGCCTGGACATCGGCACCAACTCTGTGGGCTGGGCCGTGATCACCGACGAGTACAAGGTGCCCAGCAAG
AAATTCAAGGTGCTGGGCAACACCGACCGGCACAGCATCAAGAAGAACCTGATCGGAGCCCTGCTGTTCG
ACAGCGGCGAAACAGCCGAGGCCACCCGGCTGAAGAGAACCGCCAGAAGAAGATACACCAGACGGAAGAA
CCGGATCTGCTATCTGCAAGAGATCTTCAGCAACGAGATGGCCAAGGTGGACGACAGCTTCTTCCACAGA
CTGGAAGAGTCCTTCCTGGTGGAAGAGGATAAGAAGCACGAGCGGCACCCCATCTTCGGCAACATCGTGG
ACGAGGTGGCCTACCACGAGAAGTACCCCACCATCTACCACCTGAGAAAGAAACTGGTGGACAGCACCGA
CAAGGCCGACCTGCGGCTGATCTATCTGGCCCTGGCCCACATGATCAAGTTCCGGGGCCACTTCCTGATC
GAGGGCGACCTGAACCCCGACAACAGCGACGTGGACAAGCTGTTCATCCAGCTGGTGCAGACCTACAACC
AGCTGTTCGAGGAAAACCCCATCAACGCCAGCGGCGTGGACGCCAAGGCCATCCTGTCTGCCAGACTGAG
CAAGAGCAGACGGCTGGAAAATCTGATCGCCCAGCTGCCCGGCGAGAAGAAGAATGGCCTGTTCGGAAAC
CTGATTGCCCTGAGCCTGGGCCTGACCCCCAACTTCAAGAGCAACTTCGACCTGGCCGAGGATGCCAAAC
TGCAGCTGAGCAAGGACACCTACGACGACGACCTGGACAACCTGCTGGCCCAGATCGGCGACCAGTACGC
CGACCTGTTTCTGGCCGCCAAGAACCTGTCCGACGCCATCCTGCTGAGCGACATCCTGAGAGTGAACACC
GAGATCACCAAGGCCCCCCTGAGCGCCTCTATGATCAAGAGATACGACGAGCACCACCAGGACCTGACCC
TGCTGAAAGCTCTCGTGCGGCAGCAGCTGCCTGAGAAGTACAAAGAGATTTTCTTCGACCAGAGCAAGAA
CGGCTACGCCGGCTACATTGACGGCGGAGCCAGCCAGGAAGAGTTCTACAAGTTCATCAAGCCCATCCTG
GAAAAGATGGACGGCACCGAGGAACTGCTCGTGAAGCTGAACAGAGAGGACCTGCTGCGGAAGCAGCGGA
CCTTCGACAACGGCAGCATCCCCCACCAGATCCACCTGGGAGAGCTGCACGCCATTCTGCGGCGGCAGGA
AGATTTTTACCCATTCCTGAAGGACAACCGGGAAAAGATCGAGAAGATCCTGACCTTCCGCATCCCCTAC
TACGTGGGCCCTCTGGCCAGGGGAAACAGCAGATTCGCCTGGATGACCAGAAAGAGCGAGGAAACCATCA
CCCCCTGGAACTTCGAGGAAGTGGTGGACAAGGGCGCTTCCGCCCAGAGCTTCATCGAGCGGATGACCAA
CTTCGATAAGAACCTGCCCAACGAGAAGGTGCTGCCCAAGCACAGCCTGCTGTACGAGTACTTCACCGTG
TATAACGAGCTGACCAAAGTGAAATACGTGACCGAGGGAATGAGAAAGCCCGCCTTCCTGAGCGGCGAGC
AGAAAAAGGCCATCGTGGACCTGCTGTTCAAGACCAACCGGAAAGTGACCGTGAAGCAGCTGAAAGAGGA
CTACTTCAAGAAAATCGAGTGCTTCGACTCCGTGGAAATCTCCGGCGTGGAAGATCGGTTCAACGCCTCC
CTGGGCACATACCACGATCTGCTGAAAATTATCAAGGACAAGGACTTCCTGGACAATGAGGAAAACGAGG
ACATTCTGGAAGATATCGTGCTGACCCTGACACTGTTTGAGGACAGAGAGATGATCGAGGAACGGCTGAA
AACCTATGCCCACCTGTTCGACGACAAAGTGATGAAGCAGCTGAAGCGGCGGAGATACACCGGCTGGGGC
AGGCTGAGCCGGAAGCTGATCAACGGCATCCGGGACAAGCAGTCCGGCAAGACAATCCTGGATTTCCTGA
AGTCCGACGGCTTCGCCAACAGAAACTTCATGCAGCTGATCCACGACGACAGCCTGACCTTTAAAGAGGA
CATCCAGAAAGCCCAGGTGTCCGGCCAGGGCGATAGCCTGCACGAGCACATTGCCAATCTGGCCGGCAGC
CCCGCCATTAAGAAGGGCATCCTGCAGACAGTGAAGGTGGTGGACGAGCTCGTGAAAGTGATGGGCCGGC
ACAAGCCCGAGAACATCGTGATCGAAATGGCCAGAGAGAACCAGACCACCCAGAAGGGACAGAAGAACAG
CCGCGAGAGAATGAAGCGGATCGAAGAGGGCATCAAAGAGCTGGGCAGCCAGATCCTGAAAGAACACCCC
GTGGAAAACACCCAGCTGCAGAACGAGAAGCTGTACCTGTACTACCTGCAGAATGGGCGGGATATGTACG
TGGACCAGGAACTGGACATCAACCGGCTGTCCGACTACGATGTGGACCATATCGTGCCTCAGAGCTTTCT
GAAGGACGACTCCATCGACAACAAGGTGCTGACCAGAAGCGACAAGAACCGGGGCAAGAGCGACAACGTG
CCCTCCGAAGAGGTCGTGAAGAAGATGAAGAACTACTGGCGGCAGCTGCTGAACGCCAAGCTGATTACCC
AGAGAAAGTTCGACAATCTGACCAAGGCCGAGAGAGGCGGCCTGAGCGAACTGGATAAGGCCGGCTTCAT
CAAGAGACAGCTGGTGGAAACCCGGCAGATCACAAAGCACGTGGCACAGATCCTGGACTCCCGGATGAAC
ACTAAGTACGACGAGAATGACAAGCTGATCCGGGAAGTGAAAGTGATCACCCTGAAGTCCAAGCTGGTGT
CCGATTTCCGGAAGGATTTCCAGTTTTACAAAGTGCGCGAGATCAACAACTACCACCACGCCCACGACGC
CTACCTGAACGCCGTCGTGGGAACCGCCCTGATCAAAAAGTACCCTAAGCTGGAAAGCGAGTTCGTGTAC
GGCGACTACAAGGTGTACGACGTGCGGAAGATGATCGCCAAGAGCGAGCAGGAAATCGGCAAGGCTACCG
CCAAGTACTTCTTCTACAGCAACATCATGAACTTTTTCAAGACCGAGATTACCCTGGCCAACGGCGAGAT
CCGGAAGCGGCCTCTGATCGAGACAAACGGCGAAACCGGGGAGATCGTGTGGGATAAGGGCCGGGATTTT
GCCACCGTGCGGAAAGTGCTGAGCATGCCCCAAGTGAATATCGTGAAAAAGACCGAGGTGCAGACAGGCG
GCTTCAGCAAAGAGTCTATCCTGCCCAAGAGGAACAGCGATAAGCTGATCGCCAGAAAGAAGGACTGGGA
CCCTAAGAAGTACGGCGGCTTCGACAGCCCCACCGTGGCCTATTCTGTGCTGGTGGTGGCCAAAGTGGAA
AAGGGCAAGTCCAAGAAACTGAAGAGTGTGAAAGAGCTGCTGGGGATCACCATCATGGAAAGAAGCAGCT
TCGAGAAGAATCCCATCGACTTTCTGGAAGCCAAGGGCTACAAAGAAGTGAAAAAGGACCTGATCATCAA
GCTGCCTAAGTACTCCCTGTTCGAGCTGGAAAACGGCCGGAAGAGAATGCTGGCCTCTGCCGGCGAACTG
CAGAAGGGAAACGAACTGGCCCTGCCCTCCAAATATGTGAACTTCCTGTACCTGGCCAGCCACTATGAGA
AGCTGAAGGGCTCCCCCGAGGATAATGAGCAGAAACAGCTGTTTGTGGAACAGCACAAGCACTACCTGGA
CGAGATCATCGAGCAGATCAGCGAGTTCTCCAAGAGAGTGATCCTGGCCGACGCTAATCTGGACAAAGTG
CTGTCCGCCTACAACAAGCACCGGGATAAGCCCATCAGAGAGCAGGCCGAGAATATCATCCACCTGTTTA
CCCTGACCAATCTGGGAGCCCCTGCCGCCTTCAAGTACTTTGACACCACCATCGACCGGAAGAGGTACAC
CAGCACCAAAGAGGTGCTGGACGCCACCCTGATCCACCAGAGCATCACCGGCCTGTACGAGACACGGATC
GACCTGTCTCAGCTGGGAGGCGACAAGCGTCCTGCTGCTACTAAGAAAGCTGGTCAAGCTAAGAAAAAGA
AAGCTAGCGGCAGCGGCGCCACCAACTTCAGCCTGCTGAAGCAGGCCGGCGACGTGGAGGAGAACCCCGG
CCCCATGTCTAGATTAGATAAAAGTAAAGTGATTAACAGCGCATTAGAGCTGCTTAATGAGGTCGGAATC
GAAGGTTTAACAACCCGTAAACTCGCCCAGAAGCTAGGTGTAGAGCAGCCTACATTGTATTGGCATGTAA
AAAATAAGCGGGCTTTGCTCGACGCCTTAGCCATTGAGATGTTAGATAGGCACCATACTCACTTTTGCCC
TTTAGAAGGGGAAAGCTGGCAAGATTTTTTACGTAATAACGCTAAAAGTTTTAGATGTGCTTTACTAAGT
CATCGCGATGGAGCAAAAGTACATTTAGGTACACGGCCTACAGAAAAACAGTATGAAACTCTCGAAAATC
AATTAGCCTTTTTATGCCAACAAGGTTTTTCACTAGAGAATGCATTATATGCACTCAGCGCTGTGGGGCA
TTTTACTTTAGGTTGCGTATTGGAAGATCAAGAGCATCAAGTCGCTAAAGAAGAAAGGGAAACACCTACT
ACTGATAGTATGCCGCCATTATTACGACAAGCTATCGAATTATTTGATCACCAAGGTGCAGAGCCAGCCT
TCTTATTCGGCCTTGAATTGATCATATGCGGATTAGAAAAACAACTTAAATGTGAAAGTGGGTCCGCGTA
CAGCCGCGCGCGTACGAAAAACAATTACGGGTCTACCATCGAGGGCCTGCTCGATCTCCCGGACGACGAC
GCCCCCGAAGAGGCGGGGCTGGCGGCTCCGCGCCTGTCCTTTCTCCCCGCGGGACACACGCGCAGACTGT
CGACGGCCCCCCCGACCGATGTCAGCCTGGGGGACGAGCTCCACTTAGACGGCGAGGACGTGGCGATGGC
GCATGCCGACGCGCTAGACGATTTCGATCTGGACATGTTGGGGGACGGGGATTCCCCGGGTCCGGGATTT
ACCCCCCACGACTCCGCCCCCTACGGCGCTCTGGATATGGCCGACTTCGAGTTTGAGCAGATGTTTACCG
ATGCCCTTGGAATTGACGAGTACGGTGGGTAGCTTAAGAACCGCTCGAGGCCGGCAAGGCCGGATCCAGA
CATGATAAGATACATTGATGAGTTTGGACAAACCACAACTAGAATGCAGTGAAAAAAATGCTTTATTTGT
GAAATTTGTGATGCTATTGCTTTATTTGTAACCATTATAAGCTGCAATAAACAAGTTAACAACAACAATT
GCATTCATTTTATGTTTCAGGTTCAGGGGGAGGTGTGGGAGGTTTTTTAAAGCAAGTAAAACCTCTACAA
ATGTGGTATGGCTGATTATGATCCGGCTGCCTCGCGCGTTTCGGTGATGACGGTGAAAACCTCTGACACA
TGCAGCTCCCGGAGACGGTCACAGCTTGTCTGTAAGCGGATGCCGGGAGCAGACAAGCCCGTCAGGGCGC
GTCAGCGGGTGTTGGCGGGTGTCGGGGCGCAGCCATGAGGTCGACTCTAGAGGATCGATCCCCGCCCCGG
ACGAACTAAACCTGACTACGACATCTCTGCCCCTTCTTCGCGGGGCAGTGCATGTAATCCCTTCAGTTGG
TTGGTACAACTTGCCAACTGGGCCCTGTTCCACATGTGACACGGGGGGGGACCAAACACAAAGGGGTTCT
CTGACTGTAGTTGACATCCTTATAAATGGATGTGCACATTTGCCAACACTGAGTGGCTTTCATCCTGGAG
CAGACTTTGCAGTCTGTGGACTGCAACACAACATTGCCTTTATGTGTAACTCTTGGCTGAAGCTCTTACA
CCAATGCTGGGGGACATGTACCTCCCAGGGGCCCAGGAAGACTACGGGAGGCTACACCAACGTCAATCAG
AGGGGCCTGTGTAGCTACCGATAAGCGGACCCTCAAGAGGGCATTAGCAATAGTGTTTATAAGGCCCCCT
TGTTAACCCTAAACGGGTAGCATATGCTTCCCGGGTAGTAGTATATACTATCCAGACTAACCCTAATTCA
ATAGCATATGTTACCCAACGGGAAGCATATGCTATCGAATTAGGGTTAGTAAAAGGGTCCTAAGGAACAG
CGATATCTCCCACCCCATGAGCTGTCACGGTTTTATTTACATGGGGTCAGGATTCCACGAGGGTAGTGAA
CCATTTTAGTCACAAGGGCAGTGGCTGAAGATCAAGGAGCGGGCAGTGAACTCTCCTGAATCTTCGCCTG
CTTCTTCATTCTCCTTCGTTTAGCTAATAGAATAACTGCTGAGTTGTGAACAGTAAGGTGTATGTGAGGT
GCTCGAAAACAAGGTTTCAGGTGACGCCCCCAGAATAAAATTTGGACGGGGGGTTCAGTGGTGGCATTGT
GCTATGACACCAATATAACCCTCACAAACCCCTTGGGCAATAAATACTAGTGTAGGAATGAAACATTCTG
AATATCTTTAACAATAGAAATCCATGGGGTGGGGACAAGCCGTAAAGACTGGATGTCCATCTCACACGAA
TTTATGGCTATGGGCAACACATAATCCTAGTGCAATATGATACTGGGGTTATTAAGATGTGTCCCAGGCA
GGGACCAAGACAGGTGAACCATGTTGTTACACTCTATTTGTAACAAGGGGAAAGAGAGTGGACGCCGACA
GCAGCGGACTCCACTGGTTGTCTCTAACACCCCCGAAAATTAAACGGGGCTCCACGCCAATGGGGCCCAT
AAACAAAGACAAGTGGCCACTCTTTTTTTTGAAATTGTGGAGTGGGGGCACGCGTCAGCCCCCACACGCC
GCCCTGCGGTTTTGGACTGTAAAATAAGGGTGTAATAACTTGGCTGATTGTAACCCCGCTAACCACTGCG
GTCAAACCACTTGCCCACAAAACCACTAATGGCACCCCGGGGAATACCTGCATAAGTAGGTGGGCGGGCC
AAGATAGGGGCGCGATTGCTGCGATCTGGAGGACAAATTACACACACTTGCGCCTGAGCGCCAAGCACAG
GGTTGTTGGTCCTCATATTCACGAGGTCGCTGAGAGCACGGTGGGCTAATGTTGCCATGGGTAGCATATA
CTACCCAAATATCTGGATAGCATATGCTATCCTAATCTATATCTGGGTAGCATAGGCTATCCTAATCTAT
ATCTGGGTAGCATATGCTATCCTAATCTATATCTGGGTAGTATATGCTATCCTAATTTATATCTGGGTAG
CATAGGCTATCCTAATCTATATCTGGGNTAGCATATGCTATCCTANATCTRKRTMTGSRTAKKMTATSCT
AWYCTATATCTGKRTANGCATAGGCTATCCTAATCTATATCTGGGTAGCATATGCTATCCTAATCTATAT
CTGGGTAGTATATGCTATCCTAATTTATATCTGGGTAGCATAGGCTATCCTAATCTATATCTGGGTAGCA
TATGCTATCCTAATCTATATCTGGGTAGTATATGCTATCCTAATCTGTATCCGGGTAGCATATGCTATCC
TCATGCATATACAGTCAGCATATGATACCCAGTAGTAGAGTGGGAGTGCTATCCTTTGCATATGCCGCCA
CCTCCCAAGGGGGCGTGAATTTTCGCTGCTTGTCCTTTTCCTGCTGGTTGCTCCCATTCTTAGGTGAATT
TAAGGAGGCCAGGCTAAAGCCGTCGCATGTCTGATTGCTCACCAGGTAAATGTCGCTAATGTTTTCCAAC
GCGAGAAGGTGTTGAGCGCGGAGCTGAGTGACGTGACAACATGGGTATGCCCAATTGCCCCATGTTGGGA
GGACGAAAATGGTGACAAGACAGATGGCCAGAAATACACCAACAGCACGCATGATGTCTACTGGGGATTT
ATTCTTTAGTGCGGGGGAATACACGGCTTTTAATACGATTGAGGGCGTCTCCTAACAAGTTACATCACTC
CTGCCCTTCCTCACCCTCATCTCCATCACCTCCTTCATCTCCGTCATCTCCGTCATCACCCTCCGCGGCA
GCCCCTTCCACCATAGGTGGAAACCAGGGAGGCAAATCTACTCCATCGTCAAAGCTGCACACAGTCACCC
TGATATTGCAGGTAGGAGCGGGCTTTGTCATAACAAGGTCCTTAATCGCATCCTTCAAAACCTCAGCAAA
TATATGAGTTTGTAAAAAGACCATGAAATAACAGACAATGGACTCCCTTAGCGGGCCAGGTTGTGGGCCG
GGTCCAGGGGCCATTCCAAAGGGGAGACGACTCAATGGTGTAAGACGACATTGTGGAATAGCAAGGGCAG
TTCCTCGCCTTAGGTTGTAAAGGGAGGTCTTACTACCTCCATATACGAACACACCGGCGACCCAAGTTCC
TTCGTCGGTAGTCCTTTCTACGTGACTCCTAGCCAGGAGAGCTCTTAAACCTTCTGCAATGTTCTCAAAT
TTCGGGTTGGAACCTCCTTGACCACGATGCTTTCCAAACCACCCTCCTTTTTTGCGCCTGCCTCCATCAC
CCTGACCCCGGGGTCCAGTGCTTGGGCCTTCTCCTGGGTCATCTGCGGGGCCCTGCTCTATCGCTCCCGG
GGGCACGTCAGGCTCACCATCTGGGCCACCTTCTTGGTGGTATTCAAAATAATCGGCTTCCCCTACAGGG
TGGAAAAATGGCCTTCTACCTGGAGGGGGCCTGCGCGGTGGAGACCCGGATGATGATGACTGACTACTGG
GACTCCTGGGCCTCTTTTCTCCACGTCCACGACCTCTCCCCCTGGCTCTTTCACGACTTCCCCCCCTGGC
TCTTTCACGTCCTCTACCCCGGCGGCCTCCACTACCTCCTCGACCCCGGCCTCCACTACCTCCTCGACCC
CGGCCTCCACTGCCTCCTCGACCCCGGCCTCCACCTCCTGCTCCTGCCCCTCCTGCTCCTGCCCCTCCYC
CTSCTCCTGCNNNTCCTGCCCCTCCTGCTCCTGCCCCTCCCGCTCCTGCTCCTGCTCCTGTTCCACCGTG
GGTCCCTTTGCAGCCAATGCAACTTGGACGTTTTTGGGGTCTCCGGACACCATCTCTATGTCTTGGCCCT
GATCCTGAGCCGCCCGGGGCTCCTGGTCTTCCGCCTCCTCGTCCTCGTCCTCTTCCCCGTCCTCGTCCAT
GGTTATCACCCCCTCTTCTTTGAGGTCCACTGCCGCCGGAGCCTTCTGGTCCAGATGTGTCTCCCTTCTC
TCCTAGGCCATTTCCAGGTCCTGTACCTGGCCCCTCGTCAGACATGATTCACACTAAAAGAGATCAATAG
ACATCTTTATTAGACGACGCTCAGTGAATACAGGGAGTGCAGACTCCTGCCCCCTCCAACAGCCCCCCCA
CCCTCATCCCCTTCATGGTCGCTGTCAGACAGATCCAGGTCTGAAAATTCCCCATCCTCCGAACCATCCT
CGTCCTCATCACCAATTACTCGCAGCCCGGAAAACTCCCGCTGAACATCCTCAAGATTTGCGTCCTGAGC
CTCAAGCCAGGCCTCAAATTCCTCGTCCCCCTTTTTGCTGGACGGTAGGGATGGGGATTCTCGGGACCCC
TCCTCTTCCTCTTCAAGGTCACCAGACAGAGATGCTACTGGGGCAACGGAAGAAAAGCTGGGTGCGGCCT
GTGAGGATCAGCTTATCGATGATAAGCTGTCAAACATGAGAATTCTTGAAGACGAAAGGGCCTCGTGATA
CGCCTATTTTTATAGGTTAATGTCATGATAATAATGGTTTCTTAGACGTCAGGTGGCACTTTTCGGGGAA
ATGTGCGCGGAACCCCTATTTGTTTATTTTTCTAAATACATTCAAATATGTATCCGCTCATGAGACAATA
ACCCTGATAAATGCTTCAATAATATTGAAAAAGGAAGAGTATGAGTATTCAACATTTCCGTGTCGCCCTT
ATTCCCTTTTTTGCGGCATTTTGCCTTCCTGTTTTTGCTCACCCAGAAACGCTGGTGAAAGTAAAAGATG
CTGAAGATCAGTTGGGTGCACGAGTGGGTTACATCGAACTGGATCTCAACAGCGGTAAGATCCTTGAGAG
TTTTCGCCCCGAAGAACGTTTTCCAATGATGAGCACTTTTAAAGTTCTGCTATGTGGCGCGGTATTATCC
CGTGTTGACGCCGGGCAAGAGCAACTCGGTCGCCGCATACACTATTCTCAGAATGACTTGGTTGAGTACT
CACCAGTCACAGAAAAGCATCTTACGGATGGCATGACAGTAAGAGAATTATGCAGTGCTGCCATAACCAT
GAGTGATAACACTGCGGCCAACTTACTTCTGACAACGATCGGAGGACCGAAGGAGCTAACCGCTTTTTTG
CACAACATGGGGGATCATGTAACTCGCCTTGATCGTTGGGAACCGGAGCTGAATGAAGCCATACCAAACG
ACGAGCGTGACACCACGATGCCTGCAGCAATGGCAACAACGTTGCGCAAACTATTAACTGGCGAACTACT
TACTCTAGCTTCCCGGCAACAATTAATAGACTGGATGGAGGCGGATAAAGTTGCAGGACCACTTCTGCGC
TCGGCCCTTCCGGCTGGCTGGTTTATTGCTGATAAATCTGGAGCCGGTGAGCGTGGGTCTCGCGGTATCA
TTGCAGCACTGGGGCCAGATGGTAAGCCCTCCCGTATCGTAGTTATCTACACGACGGGGAGTCAGGCAAC
TATGGATGAACGAAATAGACAGATCGCTGAGATAGGTGCCTCACTGATTAAGCATTGGTAACTGTCAGAC
CAAGTTTACTCATATATACTTTAGATTGATTTAAAACTTCATTTTTAATTTAAAAGGATCTAGGTGAAGA
TCCTTTTTGATAATCTCATGACCAAAATCCCTTAACGTGAGTTTTCGTTCCACTGAGCGTCAGACCCCGT
AGAAAAGATCAAAGGATCTTCTTGAGATCCTTTTTTTCTGCGCGTAATCTGCTGCTTGCAAACAAAAAAA
CCACCGCTACCAGCGGTGGTTTGTTTGCCGGATCAAGAGCTACCAACTCTTTTTCCGAAGGTAACTGGCT
TCAGCAGAGCGCAGATACCAAATACTGTCCTTCTAGTGTAGCCGTAGTTAGGCCACCACTTCAAGAACTC
TGTAGCACCGCCTACATACCTCGCTCTGCTAATCCTGTTACCAGTGGCTGCTGCCAGTGGCGATAAGTCG
TGTCTTACCGGGTTGGACTCAAGACGATAGTTACCGGATAAGGCGCAGCGGTCGGGCTGAACGGGGGGTT
CGTGCACACAGCCCAGCTTGGAGCGAACGACCTACACCGAACTGAGATACCTACAGCGTGAGCTATGAGA
AAGCGCCACGCTTCCCGAAGGGAGAAAGGCGGACAGGTATCCGGTAAGCGGCAGGGTCGGAACAGGAGAG
CGCACGAGGGAGCTTCCAGGGGGAAACGCCTGGTATCTTTATAGTCCTGTCGGGTTTCGCCACCTCTGAC
TTGAGCGTCGATTTTTGTGATGCTCGTCAGGGGGGCGGAGCCTATGGAAAAACGCCAGCAACGCGGCCTT
TTTACGGTTCCTGGCCTTTTGCTGGCCTTGAAGCTGTCCCTGATGGTCGTCATCTACCTGCCTGGACAGC
ATGGCCTGCAACGCGGGCATCCCGATGCCGCCGGAAGCGAGAAGAATCATAATGGGGAAGGCCATCCAGC
CTCGCGTCGAACTAGATGATCCGGCTGTGGAATGTGTGTCAGTTAGGGTGTGGAAAGTCCCCAGGCTCCC
CAGCAGGCAGAAGTATGCAAAGCATGCATTATGGTACCTTTCAGACCCACCTCCCAACCCCGAGGGGACC
CAGA
Features (pLannotate 1.2.2; 22 found; start..end, strand, type, name):
      1..241     +  promoter       U6 promoter: RNA polymerase III promoter for human U6 snRNA
    270..345     +  misc_RNA       gRNA scaffold: guide RNA scaffold for the Streptococcus pyogenes CRISPR/Cas9 system
    393..510     +  misc_feature   cPPT/CTS: central polypurine tract and central termination sequence of HIV-1
    579..790     +  promoter       EF-1α core promoter: core promoter for human elongation factor EF-1α
    894..2495    +  CDS            Cas9(N): N-terminal portion of Streptococcus pyogenes Cas9 (Zetsche et al., 2015)
   2496..4994    +  CDS            Cas9(C): C-terminal portion of Streptococcus pyogenes Cas9 (Zetsche et al., 2015)
   5115..6122    +  CDS            tTA: tetracycline-controlled transactivator, comprising a fusion of the tetracycline repressor TetR with the C-terminal activation domain of herpes simplex virus VP16 In the Tet-Off® system, tTA binds to the Tet-responsive element and stimulates transcription only in the absence of tetracycline or doxycycline.
   6153..6287    -  polyA_signal   SV40 poly(A) signal: SV40 polyadenylation signal
   6310..6393    -  CDS            large T antigen (fragment): large T antigen from SV40 (simian virus 40)
   6396..6436    +  CDS            rop (fragment): Rop protein, which maintains plasmids at low copy number; rop
   6548..6566    -  misc_feature   MCS (fragment): pUC18/19 multiple cloning site
   7012..8541    -  rep_origin     oriP (fragment): Epstein-Barr virus oriP replication origin (Yates et al., 2000)
   8654..8872    -  CDS            gL (fragment): GL_EBVB9 - Experimental evidence at protein level: Swiss-Prot protein existence level 1. The heterodimer glycoprotein H-glycoprotein L is required for the fusion of viral and plasma membranes leading to virus entry into the host cell. Acts as a functional inhibitor of gH and maintains gH in an inhibited form. Upon binding to host integrins, gL dissociates from gH leading to activation of the viral fusion glycoproteins gB and gH. Fusion of EBV with B-lymphocytes requires the additional receptor- binding protein gp42, which forms a complex with gH/gL. The heterodimer gH/gL targets also host EPHA
   8955..9980    -  CDS            EBNA1 (fragment): Epstein-Barr nuclear antigen 1, also known as EBNA-1 crucial for latent viral infection, and for episomal amplification of vectors containing the oriP origin (Okita et al., 2013)
  10303..10647   -  CDS            BRRF2_EBVB9 (fragment): Protein inferred from homology: Swiss-Prot protein existence level 3. From Epstein-Barr virus (strain B95-8) (HHV-4) (Human herpesvirus 4).
  10650..10673   -  promoter       tet promoter (fragment): E. coli promoter for tetracycline efflux protein gene
  10786..10890   +  promoter       AmpR promoter: bla
  10891..11751   +  CDS            AmpR: β-lactamase; bla; confers resistance to ampicillin, carbenicillin, and related antibiotics
  11922..12510   +  rep_origin     ori: high-copy-number ColE1/pMB1/pBR322/pUC origin of replication
  12556..12679   -  CDS            TcR (fragment): tetracycline efflux protein; tet; confers resistance to tetracycline
  12694..12769   +  promoter       SV40 promoter (fragment): SV40 enhancer and early promoter
  12785..12811   +  CDS            Rev (fragment): human immunodeficiency virus 1 (HIV-1) Rev protein; rev; enhances nuclear export of unspliced and incompletely spliced viral mRNAs
