[The description below was written by a language model from this plasmid's Addgene catalogue record and pLannotate feature annotations shown in this document.]
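Description:
KO plasmid is a 12.8 kb mammalian expression vector built on the epiCRISPR episomal backbone. It is deposited as an empty backbone that expresses Streptococcus pyogenes Cas9 and accepts a user-supplied sgRNA. In bacteria it is maintained through a high-copy ColE1/pUC-type origin and selected with ampicillin via the bla gene. In mammalian cells, the annotated Epstein-Barr virus oriP and EBNA1 sequences provide the standard system for nuclear retention and replication of the plasmid as an episome, giving prolonged expression without integration. Both are detected only as partial matches, alongside small EBV, SV40, HIV-1 and pBR322-derived fragments that appear to be backbone remnants.

The guide cassette consists of a human U6 RNA polymerase III promoter followed, after a short gap, by the SpCas9 gRNA scaffold. That gap is presumably where the spacer is cloned, although the record does not name the cloning sites. Downstream, past a cPPT/CTS element, an EF-1α core promoter drives Cas9, which is annotated as adjoining N- and C-terminal portions that together form one continuous coding region. A tTA (Tet-Off transactivator, TetR-VP16) coding sequence follows Cas9. No separate promoter is annotated for tTA, which suggests co-expression from the same transcript, but the linking element is not annotated, and the SV40 poly(A) signal just beyond it is listed on the opposite strand. No mammalian drug-selection marker appears in the feature table.

The associated publication describes krCRISPR, a strategy for generating conditional knockouts of essential genes in cells. The presence of tTA is consistent with control of a tetracycline-responsive partner construct, but the record does not spell out this arrangement.
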