Addgene plasmid #135970: KO plasmid
Purpose: (Empty Backbone) Expresses SpCas9, and cloning backbone for sgRNA
Depositing lab: Yongming Wang. Depositing organization: Fudan University. Publication: krCRISPR: an easy and efficient strategy for generating conditional knockout of essential genes in cells. Wang B, Wang Z, Wang D, Zhang B, Ong SG, Li M, Yu W, Wang Y. J Biol Eng. 2019 Apr 24;13:35. doi: 10.1186/s13036-019-0150-y. eCollection 2019. PubMed 31049076.
Backbone
  Vector backbone: epiCRISPR plasmid
  Vector type: Mammalian Expression
Growth in bacteria
  Bacterial resistance: Ampicillin, 100 μg/mL
  Growth temperature: 37°C
  Growth strain: DH5alpha
  Copy number: High Copy
Gene/Insert
  Gene/Insert name: None
Terms and licenses: Academic/Nonprofit Terms; Industry Terms: Not Available to Industry
How to cite: KO plasmid was a gift from Yongming Wang (Addgene plasmid # 135970 ; http://n2t.net/addgene:135970 ; RRID:Addgene_135970)
